>Addgene plasmid #144658 | TFORF3182 | addgene full sequence | sequence record 349117 | Addgene NGS Result
GGCTCCGGTGCCCGTCAGTGGGCAGAGCGCACATCGCCCACAGTCCCCGAGAAGTTGGGGGGAGGGGTCG
GCAATTGAACCGGTGCCTAGAGAAGGTGGCGCGGGGTAAACTGGGAAAGTGATGTCGTGTACTGGCTCCG
CCTTTTTCCCGAGGGTGGGGGAGAACCGTATATAAGTGCAGTAGTCGCCGTGAACGTTCTTTTTCGCAAC
GGGTTTGCCGCCAGAACACAGGTAAGTGCCGTGTGTGGTTCCCGCGGGCCTGGCCTCTTTACGGGTTATG
GCCCTTGCGTGCCTTGAATTACTTCCACCTGGCTGCAGTACGTGATTCTTGATCCCGAGCTTCGGGTTGG
AAGTGGGTGGGAGAGTTCGAGGCCTTGCGCTTAAGGAGCCCCTTCGCCTCGTGCTTGAGTTGAGGCCTGG
CCTGGGCGCTGGGGCCGCCGCGTGCGAATCTGGTGGCACCTTCGCGCCTGTCTCGCTGCTTTCGATAAGT
CTCTAGCCATTTAAAATTTTTGATGACCTGCTGCGACGCTTTTTTTCTGGCAAGATAGTCTTGTAAATGC
GGGCCAAGATCTGCACACTGGTATTTCGGTTTTTGGGGCCGCGGGCGGCGACGGGGCCCGTGCGTCCCAG
CGCACATGTTCGGCGAGGCGGGGCCTGCGAGCGCGGCCACCGAGAATCGGACGGGGGTAGTCTCAAGCTG
GCCGGCCTGCTCTGGTGCCTGGCCTCGCGCCGCCGTGTATCGCCCCGCCCTGGGCGGCAAGGCTGGCCCG
GTCGGCACCAGTTGCGTGAGCGGAAAGATGGCCGCTTCCCGGCCCTGCTGCAGGGAGCTCAAAATGGAGG
ACGCGGCGCTCGGGAGAGCGGGCGGGTGAGTCACCCACACAAAGGAAAAGGGCCTTTCCGTCCTCAGCCG
TCGCTTCATGTGACTCCACGGAGTACCGGGCGCCGTCCAGGCACCTCGATTAGTTCTCGAGCTTTTGGAG
TACGTCGTCTTTAGGTTGGGGGGAGGGGTTTTATGCGATGGAGTTTCCCCACACTGAGTGGGTGGAGACT
GAAGTTAGGCCAGCTTGGCACTTGATGTAATTCTCCTTGGAATTTGCCCTTTTTGAGTTTGGATCTTGGT
TCATTCTCAAGCCTCAGACAGTGGTTCAAAGTTTTTTTCTTCCATTTCAGGTGTCGTGAGGCTAGCATCG
ATTGATCAACAAGTTTGTACAAAAAAGTTGGCACCATGACCTTCGAGGATGTGGCCGTGTACTTCTCCCA
GGAGGAGTGGGGGCTCCTGGACACAGCGCAGAGGGCCCTGTACCGCCACGTGATGCTGGAAAACTTCACA
CTTGTGACCTCACTTGGACTCTCTACCTCCCGACCTCGTGTGGTCATTCAACTTGAGCGTGGCGAGGAGC
CCTGGGTTCCCAGTGGAAAGGACATGACCCTGGCCAGGAACACCTACGGGAGGCTCAACTCTGGTTCCTG
GAGTTTGACAGAGGATAGAGATGTTTCTGGAGAATGGCCACGAGCTTTCCCAGATACCCCACCTGGGATG
ACTACTAGCGTCTTCCCAGTTGCCGATGCCTGCCACAGTGTAAAAAGCCTGCAGCGACAACCGGGTGCCT
CCCCATCTCAGGAGAGAAAACCCACGGGGGTGTCGGTGATCTACTGGGAGAGGCTCCTGCTAGGCTCGCG
CAGTGACCAGGCCAGCATCAGCCTGCGACTGACCTCCCCACTCAGGCCCCCCAAGAGCAGCCGGCCCAGG
GAAAAGACCTTCACAGAGTACCGGGTGCCTGGGAGGCAGCCCAGGACGCCTGAGCGGCAGAAGCCATGTG
CACAGGAGGTCCCTGGGAGAGCCTTCGGGAATGCCTCGGACCTGAAGGCCGCCAGTGGTGGCAGGGATCG
CAGAATGGGCGCAGCTTGGCAGGAGCCTCATAGACTCCTCGGTGGCCAGGAGCCCTCGACCTGGGACGAG
CTGGGCGAGGCTCTTCACGCTGGGGAGAAGTCCTTCGAATGCAGGGCGTGCAGCAAAGTGTTCGTGAAGA
GCTCCGACCTCCTCAAGCACCTACGCACCCACACCGGGGAGCGGCCCTACGAGTGCACCCAGTGCGGCAA
GGCCTTCAGCCAGACGTCGCACTTGACGCAGCACCAGCGCATCCACAGCGGCGAGACGCCCTACGCGTGC
CCCGTGTGCGGCAAGGCCTTCCGGCATAGCTCCTCGCTGGTGCGGCACCAGCGCATCCACACGGCCGAGA
AGTCCTTCCGCTGCTCCGAGTGCGGCAAGGCCTTCAGCCACGGCTCCAACCTCAGCCAGCACCGCAAGAT
CCACGCGGGTGGGCGTCCTTATGCTTGCGCACAGTGTGGCCGCCGCTTCTGCCGCAACTCGCACCTGATC
CAGCACGAGCGTACGCACACAGGCGAGAAGCCCTTCGTATGCGCGCTCTGCGGTGCTGCCTTCAGCCAGG
GCTCCTCGCTCTTTTTGCACCAGCGCGTGCACACAGGCGAGAAGCCCTTCGCCTGCGCCCAGTGCGGCCG
CTCCTTTAGCCGCAGCTCCAACCTCACCCAGCACCAGCTCCTGCACACGGGCGAGCGGCCCTTCCGCTGC
GTGGACTGTGGCAAGGGTTTCGCCAAGGGCGCCGTGCTGCTCAGCCACCGGCGCATTCACACGGGCGAGA
AGCCCTTCGTGTGCACGCAGTGTGGCCGCGCCTTCCGTGAGCGCCCTGCCCTCTTGCACCACCAGAGGAT
CCACACCACAGAGAAGACCAATGCCGCAGCACCAGACTGCACCCCGGGGCCAGGTTTCCTTCAGGGACAT
CATCGGAAGGTGCGCCGGGGAGGGAAGCCAAGCCCAGTCCTGAAGCCAGCGAAGGTCTTGCCAACTTTCT
TGTACAAAGTGGTTGATATCGGTAAGCCTATCCCTAACCCTCTCCTCGGTCTCGATTCTACGTAGTAATG
AACTAGTCCGTAACTTGAAAGTATTTCGATTTCTTGGCTTTATATATCTTGTGGAAAGGACGACGTCGAG
CGTCTGGCCGTCCCATAACGCGTTAAGTCGACAATCAACCTCTGGATTACAAAATTTGTGAAAGATTGAC
TGGTATTCTTAACTATGTTGCTCCTTTTACGCTATGTGGATACGCTGCTTTAATGCCTTTGTATCATGCT
ATTGCTTCCCGTATGGCTTTCATTTTCTCCTCCTTGTATAAATCCTGGTTGCTGTCTCTTTATGAGGAGT
TGTGGCCCGTTGTCAGGCAACGTGGCGTGGTGTGCACTGTGTTTGCTGACGCAACCCCCACTGGTTGGGG
CATTGCCACCACCTGTCAGCTCCTTTCCGGGACTTTCGCTTTCCCCCTCCCTATTGCCACGGCGGAACTC
ATCGCCGCCTGCCTTGCCCGCTGCTGGACAGGGGCTCGGCTGTTGGGCACTGACAATTCCGTGGTGTTGT
CGGGGAAATCATCGTCCTTTCCTTGGCTGCTCGCCTGTGTTGCCACCTGGATTCTGCGCGGGACGTCCTT
CTGCTACGTCCCTTCGGCCCTCAATCCAGCGGACCTTCCTTCCCGCGGCCTGCTGCCGGCTCTGCGGCCT
CTTCCGCGTCTTCGCCTTCGCCCTCAGACGAGTCGGATCTCCCTTTGGGCCGCCTCCCCGCGTCGACTTT
AAGACCAATGACTTACAAGGCAGCTGTAGATCTTAGCCACTTTTTAAAAGAAAAGGGGGGACTGGAAGGG
CTAATTCACTCCCAACGAAGACAAGATCTGCTTTTTGCTTGTACTGGGTCTCTCTGGTTAGACCAGATCT
GAGCCTGGGAGCTCTCTGGCTAACTAGGGAACCCACTGCTTAAGCCTCAATAAAGCTTGCCTTGAGTGCT
TCAAGTAGTGTGTGCCCGTCTGTTGTGTGACTCTGGTAACTAGAGATCCCTCAGACCCTTTTAGTCAGTG
TGGAAAATCTCTAGCAGTACGTATAGTAGTTCATGTCATCTTATTATTCAGTATTTATAACTTGCAAAGA
AATGAATATCAGAGAGTGAGAGGAACTTGTTTATTGCAGCTTATAATGGTTACAAATAAAGCAATAGCAT
CACAAATTTCACAAATAAAGCATTTTTTTCACTGCATTCTAGTTGTGGTTTGTCCAAACTCATCAATGTA
TCTTATCATGTCTGGCTCTAGCTATCCCGCCCCTAACTCCGCCCATCCCGCCCCTAACTCCGCCCAGTTC
CGCCCATTCTCCGCCCCATGGCTGACTAATTTTTTTTATTTATGCAGAGGCCGAGGCCGCCTCGGCCTCT
GAGCTATTCCAGAAGTAGTGAGGAGGCTTTTTTGGAGGCCTAGGGACGTACCCAATTCGCCCTATAGTGA
GTCGTATTACGCGCGCTCACTGGCCGTCGTTTTACAACGTCGTGACTGGGAAAACCCTGGCGTTACCCAA
CTTAATCGCCTTGCAGCACATCCCCCTTTCGCCAGCTGGCGTAATAGCGAAGAGGCCCGCACCGATCGCC
CTTCCCAACAGTTGCGCAGCCTGAATGGCGAATGGG
[124 nt withheld, positions 4517-4640]
C
[91 nt withheld, positions 4642-4732]
A
[49 nt withheld, positions 4734-4782]
CCTTTGACGTTGGAGTCCACGTTCTTT
[37 nt withheld, positions 4810-4846]
ACCCTATCTCGGTCTATTCTTTTGATTTATAAGGGATTTTGCCGATTTCGGCCTATTGGTTAAAAAATGA
GCTGATTTAACAAAAATTTAACGCGAATTTTAACAAAATATTAACGCTTACAATTTAGGTGGCACTTTTC
GGGGAAATGTGCGCGGAACCCCTATTTGTTTATTTTTCTAAATACATTCAAATATGTATCCGCTCATGAG
ACAATAACCCTGATAAATGCTTCAATAATATTGAAAAAGGAAGAGTATGAGTATTCAACATTTCCGTGTC
GCCCTTATTCCCTTTTTTGCGGCATTTTGCCTTCCTGTTTTTGCTCACCCAGAAACGCTGGTGAAAGTAA
AAGATGCTGAAGATCAGTTGGGTGCACGAGTGGGTTACATCGAACTGGATCTCAACAGCGGTAAGATCCT
TGAGAGTTTTCGCCCCGAAGAACGTTTTCCAATGATGAGCACTTTTAAAGTTCTGCTATGTGGCGCGGTA
TTATCCCGTATTGACGCCGGGCAAGAGCAACTCGGTCGCCGCATACACTATTCTCAGAATGACTTGGTTG
AGTACTCACCAGTCACAGAAAAGCATCTTACGGATGGCATGACAGTAAGAGAATTATGCAGTGCTGCCAT
AACCATGAGTGATAACACTGCGGCCAACTTACTTCTGACAACGATCGGAGGACCGAAGGAGCTAACCGCT
TTTTTGCACAACATGGGGGATCATGTAACTCGCCTTGATCGTTGGGAACCGGAGCTGAATGAAGCCATAC
CAAACGACGAGCGTGACACCACGATGCCTGTAGCAATGGCAACAACGTTGCGCAAACTATTAACTGGCGA
ACTACTTACTCTAGCTTCCCGGCAACAATTAATAGACTGGATGGAGGCGGATAAAGTTGCAGGACCACTT
CTGCGCTCGGCCCTTCCGGCTGGCTGGTTTATTGCTGATAAATCTGGAGCCGGTGAGCGTGGGTCTCGCG
GTATCATTGCAGCACTGGGGCCAGATGGTAAGCCCTCCCGTATCGTAGTTATCTACACGACGGGGAGTCA
GGCAACTATGGATGAACGAAATAGACAGATCGCTGAGATAGGTGCCTCACTGATTAAGCATTGGTAACTG
TCAGACCAAGTTTACTCATATATACTTTAGATTGATTTAAAACTTCATTTTTAATTTAAAAGGATCTAGG
TGAAGATCCTTTTTGATAATCTCATGACCAAAATCCCTTAACGTGAGTTTTCGTTCCACTGAGCGTCAGA
CCCCGTAGAAAAGATCAAAGGATCTTCTTGAGATCCTTTTTTTCTGCGCGTAATCTGCTGCTTGCAAACA
AAAAAACCACCGCTACCAGCGGTGGTTTGTTTGCCGGATCAAGAGCTACCAACTCTTTTTCCGAAGGTAA
CTGGCTTCAGCAGAGCGCAGATACCAAATACTGTTCTTCTAGTGTAGCCGTAGTTAGGCCACCACTTCAA
GAACTCTGTAGCACCGCCTACATACCTCGCTCTGCTAATCCTGTTACCAGTGGCTGCTGCCAGTGGCGAT
AAGTCGTGTCTTACCGGGTTGGACTCAAGACGATAGTTACCGGATAAGGCGCAGCGGTCGGGCTGAACGG
GGGGTTCGTGCACACAGCCCAGCTTGGAGCGAACGACCTACACCGAACTGAGATACCTACAGCGTGAGCT
ATGAGAAAGCGCCACGCTTCCCGAAGGGAGAAAGGCGGACAGGTATCCGGTAAGCGGCAGGGTCGGAACA
GGAGAGCGCACGAGGGAGCTTCCAGGGGGAAACGCCTGGTATCTTTATAGTCCTGTCGGGTTTCGCCACC
TCTGACTTGAGCGTCGATTTTTGTGATGCTCGTCAGGGGGGCGGAGCCTATGGAAAAACGCCAGCAACGC
GGCCTTTTTACGGTTCCTGGCCTTTTGCTGGCCTTTTGCTCACATGTTCTTTCCTGCGTTATCCCCTGAT
TCTGTGGATAACCGTATTACCGCCTTTGAGTGAGCTGATACCGCTCGCCGCAGCCGAACGACCGAGCGCA
GCGAGTCAGTGAGCGAGGAAGCGGAAGAGCGCCCAATACGCAAACCGCCTCTCCCCGCGCGTTGGCCGAT
TCATTAATGCAGCTGGCACGACAGGTTTCCCGACTGGAAAGCGGGCAGTGAGCGCAACGCAATTAATGTG
AGTTAGCTCACTCATTAGGCACCCCAGGCTTTACACTTTATGCTTCCGGCTCGTATGTTGTGTGGAATTG
TGAGCGGATAACAATTTCACACAGGAAACAGCTATGACCATGATTACGCCAAGCGCGCAATTAACCCTCA
CTAAAGGGAACAAAAGCTGGAGCTGCAAGCTTAATGTAGTCTTATGCAATACTCTTGTAGTCTTGCAACA
TGGTAACGATGAGTTAGCAACATGCCTTACAAGGAGAGAAAAAGCACCGTGCATGCCGATTGGTGGAAGT
AAGGTGGTACGATCGTGCCTTATTAGGAAGGCAACAGACGGGTCTGACATGGATTGGACGAACCACTGAA
TTGCCGCATTGCAGAGATATTGTATTTAAGTGCCTAGCTCGATACATAAACGGGTCTCTCTGGTTAGACC
AGATCTGAGCCTGGGAGCTCTCTGGCTAACTAGGGAACCCACTGCTTAAGCCTCAATAAAGCTTGCCTTG
AGTGCTTCAAGTAGTGTGTGCCCGTCTGTTGTGTGACTCTGGTAACTAGAGATCCCTCAGACCCTTTTAG
TCAGTGTGGAAAATCTCTAGCAGTGGCGCCCGAACAGGGACTTGAAAGCGAAAGGGAAACCAGAGGAGCT
CTCTCGACGCAGGACTCGGCTTGCTGAAGCGCGCACGGCAAGAGGCGAGGGGCGGCGACTGGTGAGTACG
CCAAAAATTTTGACTAGCGGAGGCTAGAAGGAGAGAGATGGGTGCGAGAGCGTCAGTATTAAGCGGGGGA
GAATTAGATCGCGATGGGAAAAAATTCGGTTAAGGCCAGGGGGAAAGAAAAAATATAAATTAAAACATAT
AGTATGGGCAAGCAGGGAGCTAGAACGATTCGCAGTTAATCCTGGCCTGTTAGAAACATCAGAAGGCTGT
AGACAAATACTGGGACAGCTACAACCATCCCTTCAGACAGGATCAGAAGAACTTAGATCATTATATAATA
CAGTAGCAACCCTCTATTGTGTGCATCAAAGGATAGAGATAAAAGACACCAAGGAAGCTTTAGACAAGAT
AGAGGAAGAGCAAAACAAAAGTAAGACCACCGCACAGCAAGCGGCCGCTGATCTTCAGACCTGGAGGAGG
AGATATGAGGGACAATTGGAGAAGTGAATTATATAAATATAAAGTAGTAAAAATTGAACCATTAGGAGTA
GCACCCACCAAGGCAAAGAGAAGAGTGGTGCAGAGAGAAAAAAGAGCAGTGGGAATAGGAGCTTTGTTCC
TTGGGTTCTTGGGAGCAGCAGGAAGCACTATGGGCGCAGCGTCAATGACGCTGACGGTACAGGCCAGACA
ATTATTGTCTGGTATAGTGCAGCAGCAGAACAATTTGCTGAGGGCTATTGAGGCGCAACAGCATCTGTTG
CAACTCACAGTCTGGGGCATCAAGCAGCTCCAGGCAAGAATCCTGGCTGTGGAAAGATACCTAAAGGATC
AACAGCTCCTGGGGATTTGGGGTTGCTCTGGAAAACTCATTTGCACCACTGCTGTGCCTTGGAATGCTAG
TTGGAGTAATAAATCTCTGGAACAGATTTGGAATCACACGACCTGGATGGAGTGGGACAGAGAAATTAAC
AATTACACAAGCTTAATACACTCCTTAATTGAAGAATCGCAAAACCAGCAAGAAAAGAATGAACAAGAAT
TATTGGAATTAGATAAATGGGCAAGTTTGTGGAATTGGTTTAACATAACAAATTGGCTGTGGTATATAAA
ATTATTCATAATGATAGTAGGAGGCTTGGTAGGTTTAAGAATAGTTTTTGCTGTACTTTCTATAGTGAAT
AGAGTTAGGCAGGGATATTCACCATTATCGTTTCAGACCCACCTCCCAACCCCGAGGGGACCCATGCATT
GCATCTCAATTAGTCAGCAACCAGGTGTGGAAAGTCCCCAGGCTCCCCAGCAGGCAGAAGTATGCAAAGC
ATGCGTCTCAATTAGTCAGCAACCATAGTCCCGCCCCTAACTCCGCCCATCCCGCCCCTAACTCCGCCCA
GTTCCGCCCATTCTCCGCCCCATGGCTGACTAATTTTTTTTATTTATGCAGAGGCCGAGGCCGCCTCGGC
CTCTGAGCTATTCCAGAAGTAGTGAGGAGGCTTTTTTGGAGGCCTAGGCTTTTGCAAAAAGCTTTCTAGA
GGTACCACCGGAGCTTACCATGACCGAGTACAAGCCCACGGTGCGCCTCGCCACCCGCGACGACGTCCCC
AGGGCCGTACGCACCCTCGCCGCCGCGTTCGCCGACTACCCCGCCACGCGCCACACCGTCGATCCGGACC
GCCACATCGAGCGGGTCACCGAGCTGCAAGAACTCTTCCTCACGCGCGTCGGGCTCGACATCGGCAAGGT
GTGGGTCGCGGACGACGGCGCCGCCGTGGCGGTCTGGACCACGCCGGAGAGCGTCGAAGCGGGGGCGGTG
TTCGCCGAGATCGGCCCGCGCATGGCCGAGTTGAGCGGTTCCCGGCTGGCCGCGCAGCAACAGATGGAAG
GCCTCCTGGCGCCGCACCGGCCCAAGGAGCCCGCGTGGTTCCTGGCCACCGTCGGCGTCTCGCCCGACCA
CCAGGGCAAGGGTCTGGGCAGCGCCGTCGTGCTCCCCGGAGTGGAGGCGGCCGAGCGCGCCGGGGTGCCC
GCCTTCCTGGAGACCTCCGCGCCCCGCAACCTCCCCTTCTACGAGCGGCTCGGCTTCACCGTCACCGCCG
ACGTCGAGGTGCCCGAAGGACCGCGCACCTGGTGCATGACCCGCAAGCCCGGTGCCAGTTAACGAATTCT
AGATCTTGAGACAAATGGCAGTATTCATCCACAATTTTAAAAGAAAAGGGGGGATTGGGGGGTACAGTGC
AGGGGAAAGAATAGTAGACATAATAGCAACAGACATACAAACTAAAGAATTACAAAAACAAATTACAAAA
ATTCAAAATTTTCGGGTTTATTACAGGGACAGCAGAGATCCACTTTGGCGCCGGCTCGAGGCCTGCAGGT
GCAAAGATGGATAAAGTTTTAAACAGAGAGGAATCTTTGCAGCTAATGGACCTTCTAGGTCTTGAAAGGA
GTGGGAATT
Features (pLannotate 1.2.2; 34 found; start..end, strand, type, name):
      1..1179    +  promoter       EF-1α promoter: strong constitutive promoter for human elongation factor EF-1α
   1200..1217    +  protein_bind   attB1 (fragment): mutant version of attB; core recombination site for the Gateway® BP reaction BP Clonase™
   1226..2857    +  CDS            ZNF324B: Z324B_HUMAN - Experimental evidence at protein level: Swiss-Prot protein existence level 1. May be involved in transcriptional regulation. From Homo sapiens (Human).
   2865..2882    -  protein_bind   attB2 (fragment): mutant version of attB; core recombination site for the Gateway® BP reaction BP Clonase™
   2891..2932    +  CDS            V5 tag: epitope tag from simian virus 5
   2948..3001    +  promoter       U6 promoter (fragment): RNA polymerase III promoter for human U6 snRNA
   3043..3631    +  misc_feature   WPRE: woodchuck hepatitis virus posttranscriptional regulatory element
   3682..3701    +  misc_feature   cPPT/CTS (fragment): central polypurine tract and central termination sequence of HIV-1
   3703..3936    +  LTR            3' LTR (ΔU3): self-inactivating 3' long terminal repeat (LTR) from HIV-1
   4014..4135    +  polyA_signal   SV40 poly(A) signal: SV40 polyadenylation signal
   4175..4310    +  rep_origin     SV40 ori: SV40 origin of replication
   4331..4349    -  promoter       T7 promoter: promoter for bacteriophage T7 RNA polymerase
   4357..4512    +  CDS            lacZα (fragment): LacZα fragment of β-galactosidase; lacZ fragment
   4517..4945    +  rep_origin     f1 ori (sequence partly withheld): f1 bacteriophage origin of replication; arrow indicates direction of (+) strand synthesis
   4998..5102    +  promoter       AmpR promoter: bla
   5103..5963    +  CDS            AmpR: β-lactamase; bla; confers resistance to ampicillin, carbenicillin, and related antibiotics
   6134..6722    +  rep_origin     ori: high-copy-number ColE1/pMB1/pBR322/pUC origin of replication
   6905..6997    +  CDS            lacI (fragment): lac repressor; lacI; The lac repressor binds to the lac operator to inhibit transcription in E. coli. This inhibition can be relieved by adding lactose or isopropyl-β-D-thiogalactopyranoside (IPTG).
   7010..7031    +  protein_bind   CAP binding site: CAP binding activates transcription in the presence of cAMP. E. coli catabolite activator protein
   7046..7076    +  promoter       lac promoter: promoter for the E. coli lac operon
   7084..7100    +  protein_bind   lac operator: The lac repressor binds to the lac operator to inhibit transcription in E. coli. This inhibition can be relieved by adding lactose or isopropyl-β-D-thiogalactopyranoside (IPTG). lac repressor encoded by lacI
   7145..7163    +  promoter       T3 promoter: promoter for bacteriophage T3 RNA polymerase
   7191..7417    +  promoter       RSV promoter: Rous sarcoma virus enhancer/promoter
   7418..7598    +  LTR            5' LTR (truncated): truncated 5' long terminal repeat (LTR) from HIV-1
   7645..7770    +  misc_feature   HIV-1 Ψ: packaging signal of human immunodeficiency virus type 1
   7754..8117    +  CDS            HIV-1 gag (fragment): gag protein from human immunodeficiency virus 1; gag
   8263..8496    +  misc_feature   RRE: The Rev response element (RRE) of HIV-1 allows for Rev-dependent mRNA export from the nucleus to the cytoplasm.
   8873..8899    +  CDS            Rev (fragment): human immunodeficiency virus 1 (HIV-1) Rev protein; rev; enhances nuclear export of unspliced and incompletely spliced viral mRNAs
   8906..8929    +  promoter       SV40 promoter (fragment): SV40 early promoter
   8930..9001    +  promoter       SV40 promoter (fragment): SV40 enhancer and early promoter
   9025..9160    +  rep_origin     SV40 ori: SV40 origin of replication
   9206..9802    +  CDS            PuroR (fragment): puromycin N-acetyltransferase; pac from Streptomyces; confers resistance to puromycin
   9851..9968    +  misc_feature   cPPT/CTS: central polypurine tract and central termination sequence of HIV-1
  10033..10099   +  CDS            small t antigen (fragment): SV40 (simian virus 40) small t antigen
