[The description below was written by a language model from this plasmid's Addgene catalogue record and pLannotate feature annotations shown in this document.]
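Description:
TFORF3182 is a third-generation-style, self-inactivating lentiviral expression plasmid built on the pLX_TRC317 backbone. It is one member of a barcoded library for overexpressing human transcription factor open reading frames. It is propagated in E. coli through a high-copy ColE1/pUC-type origin with ampicillin selection (AmpR), and it also carries an f1 origin. The depositor notes that the plasmid can recombine, as is common for LTR-containing vectors. The sequenced record is about 10.1 kb, which matches the stated backbone and insert sizes.

The payload is the human ZNF324B coding sequence, a zinc finger protein thought to act in transcriptional regulation. It was introduced by Gateway cloning, so it is flanked by attB1 and attB2 remnants. The strong constitutive EF-1α promoter drives it, and it is fused in frame to a C-terminal V5 epitope tag for detection. A WPRE downstream enhances transcript stability and expression. According to the catalogue entry, each ORF in the collection is paired with a unique 24-bp barcode so that transcription factors can be identified in pooled screens. The feature table does not annotate the barcode itself, although a short U6-derived fragment lies between the V5 tag and the WPRE.

The viral framework consists of an RSV promoter-driven truncated 5' LTR, the HIV-1 Ψ packaging signal with a partial gag sequence, the RRE for Rev-dependent export, a cPPT/CTS, and a ΔU3 3' LTR. Within the proviral region, an SV40 promoter-driven puromycin resistance cassette allows selection of transduced mammalian cells. The construct is intended for packaging into lentivirus and stable overexpression of ZNF324B, individually or in pooled directed-differentiation screens.
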