Addgene plasmid #144658: TFORF3182
Purpose: Lentiviral vector for overexpressing transcription factor ORFs with unique 24-bp barcodes. Barcodes facilitate identification of transcription factors in pooled screens.
Depositing lab: Feng Zhang. Depositing organization: Broad Institute. Publication: A transcription factor atlas of directed differentiation. Joung J, Ma S, Tay T, Geiger-Schuller KR, Kirchgatterer PC, Verdine VK, Guo B, Arias-Garcia MA, Allen WE, Singh A, Kuksenko O, Abudayyeh OO, Gootenberg JS, Fu Z, Macrae RK, Buenrostro JD, Regev A, Zhang F. Cell. 2023 Jan 5;186(1):209-229.e26. doi: 10.1016/j.cell.2022.11.026. PubMed 36608654.
Backbone
  Vector backbone: pLX_TRC317
  Backbone manufacturer: Broad Institute Genetic Perturbation Platform
  Backbone size w/o insert (bp): 8264
  Vector type: Mammalian Expression, Lentiviral
  Selectable markers: Puromycin
Growth in bacteria
  Bacterial resistance: Ampicillin, 100 μg/mL
  Growth temperature: 37°C
  Growth strain: NEB Stable
  Copy number: High Copy
Gene/Insert
  Gene/Insert name: ZNF324B
  Species: H. sapiens (human)
  Insert size (bp): 1841
  Entrez Gene: ZNF324B (a.k.a. FLJ45850)
  Promoter: EF1a
  Tag / fusion protein: V5 (C terminal on insert)
  Cloning method: Gateway Cloning
  Sequencing primers: 5′ GGGTGGAGACTGAAGTTAGGCCAG; 3′ CACATAGCGTAAAAGGAGCAACATAG
Resource information
  A portion of this plasmid was derived from a plasmid made by: Broad Institute Genetic Perturbation Platform
Terms and licenses: Academic/Nonprofit Terms; Industry Terms: Not Available to Industry
Depositor comments: NM_207395.2 Please test multiple small colonies in case of plasmid recombination. To make this collection available in a timely manner, a portion of this collection was not fully sequenced by Addgene. If an Addgene verified full plasmid sequence is not available, please contact us prior to placing an order to request the full sequence.
How to cite: TFORF3182 was a gift from Feng Zhang (Addgene plasmid # 144658 ; http://n2t.net/addgene:144658 ; RRID:Addgene_144658)
