>Addgene plasmid #144658 | TFORF3182 | depositor partial sequence | sequence record 286089 | Insert
ATCGATTGATCAACAAGTTTGTACAAAAAAGTTGGCACCATGACCTTCGAGGATGTGGCCGTGTACTTCT
CCCAGGAGGAGTGGGGGCTCCTGGACACAGCGCAGAGGGCCCTGTACCGCCACGTGATGCTGGAAAACTT
CACACTTGTGACCTCACTTGGACTCTCTACCTCCCGACCTCGTGTGGTCATTCAACTTGAGCGTGGCGAG
GAGCCCTGGGTTCCCAGTGGAAAGGACATGACCCTGGCCAGGAACACCTACGGGAGGCTCAACTCTGGTT
CCTGGAGTTTGACAGAGGATAGAGATGTTTCTGGAGAATGGCCACGAGCTTTCCCAGATACCCCACCTGG
GATGACTACTAGCGTCTTCCCAGTTGCCGATGCCTGCCACAGTGTAAAAAGCCTGCAGCGACAACCGGGT
GCCTCCCCATCTCAGGAGAGAAAACCCACGGGGGTGTCGGTGATCTACTGGGAGAGGCTCCTGCTAGGCT
CGCGCAGTGACCAGGCCAGCATCAGCCTGCGACTGACCTCCCCACTCAGGCCCCCCAAGAGCAGCCGGCC
CAGGGAAAAGACCTTCACAGAGTACCGGGTGCCTGGGAGGCAGCCCAGGACGCCTGAGCGGCAGAAGCCA
TGTGCACAGGAGGTCCCTGGGAGAGCCTTCGGGAATGCCTCGGACCTGAAGGCCGCCAGTGGTGGCAGGG
ATCGCAGAATGGGCGCAGCTTGGCAGGAGCCTCATAGACTCCTCGGTGGCCAGGAGCCCTCGACCTGGGA
CGAGCTGGGCGAGGCTCTTCACGCTGGGGAGAAGTCCTTCGAATGCAGGGCGTGCAGCAAAGTGTTCGTG
AAGAGCTCCGACCTCCTCAAGCACCTACGCACCCACACCGGGGAGCGGCCCTACGAGTGCACCCAGTGCG
GCAAGGCCTTCAGCCAGACGTCGCACTTGACGCAGCACCAGCGCATCCACAGCGGCGAGACGCCCTACGC
GTGCCCCGTGTGCGGCAAGGCCTTCCGGCATAGCTCCTCGCTGGTGCGGCACCAGCGCATCCACACGGCC
GAGAAGTCCTTCCGCTGCTCCGAGTGCGGCAAGGCCTTCAGCCACGGCTCCAACCTCAGCCAGCACCGCA
AGATCCACGCGGGTGGGCGTCCTTATGCTTGCGCACAGTGTGGCCGCCGCTTCTGCCGCAACTCGCACCT
GATCCAGCACGAGCGTACGCACACAGGCGAGAAGCCCTTCGTATGCGCGCTCTGCGGTGCTGCCTTCAGC
CAGGGCTCCTCGCTCTTTTTGCACCAGCGCGTGCACACAGGCGAGAAGCCCTTCGCCTGCGCCCAGTGCG
GCCGCTCCTTTAGCCGCAGCTCCAACCTCACCCAGCACCAGCTCCTGCACACGGGCGAGCGGCCCTTCCG
CTGCGTGGACTGTGGCAAGGGTTTCGCCAAGGGCGCCGTGCTGCTCAGCCACCGGCGCATTCACACGGGC
GAGAAGCCCTTCGTGTGCACGCAGTGTGGCCGCGCCTTCCGTGAGCGCCCTGCCCTCTTGCACCACCAGA
GGATCCACACCACAGAGAAGACCAATGCCGCAGCACCAGACTGCACCCCGGGGCCAGGTTTCCTTCAGGG
ACATCATCGGAAGGTGCGCCGGGGAGGGAAGCCAAGCCCAGTCCTGAAGCCAGCGAAGGTCTTGCCAACT
TTCTTGTACAAAGTGGTTGATATCGGTAAGCCTATCCCTAACCCTCTCCTCGGTCTCGATTCTACGTAGT
AATGAACTAGTCCGTAACTTGAAAGTATTTCGATTTCTTGGCTTTATATATCTTGTGGAAAGGACGACGT
CGAGCGTCTGGCCGTCCCATA
