>Addgene plasmid #144658 | TFORF3182 | depositor partial sequence | sequence record 286090 | Barcode
CGTCGAGCGTCTGGCCGTCCCATA
